Addgene plasmid #77641: ARSG gRNA (BRDN0001147874)
Purpose: 3rd generation lentiviral gRNA plasmid targeting human ARSG
Depositing lab: John Doench & David Root. Depositing organization: Broad Institute. Publication: Optimized sgRNA design to maximize activity and minimize off-target effects of CRISPR-Cas9. Doench JG, Fusi N, Sullender M, Hegde M, Vaimberg EW, Donovan KF, Smith I, Tothova Z, Wilen C, Orchard R, Virgin HW, Listgarten J, Root DE. Nat Biotechnol. 2016 Jan 18. doi: 10.1038/nbt.3437. PubMed 26780180.
Backbone
  Vector backbone: lentiGuide-Puro
  Backbone manufacturer: Zhang Lab (Addgene plasmid # 52963)
  Vector type: Mammalian Expression, Lentiviral, CRISPR
  Selectable markers: Puromycin
Growth in bacteria
  Bacterial resistance: Ampicillin, 100 μg/mL
  Growth temperature: 37°C
  Growth strain: DH5alpha
  Copy number: High Copy
Gene/Insert
  Gene/Insert name: ARSG (alt names: ARSG; NM_001267727.1)
  gRNA/shRNA sequence: CACAGGGTGATGGACCATCA
  Species: H. sapiens (human)
  Entrez Gene: ARSG (a.k.a. UNQ839/PRO1777)
  Promoter: hU6
  Cloning method: Unknown
  Sequencing primers: 5′ U6-F; 3′ pS2-R
Terms and licenses: Academic/Nonprofit Terms; Industry Terms: Not Available to Industry
Depositor comments: The gRNA was designed to target the following Genbank reference sequence(s): NM_001267727.1,NM_014960.4. Note that this plasmid does NOT contain Cas9. It should be used in conjunction with lentiCas9-Blast (Addgene #52962) or otherwise with cell lines already expressing Cas9. Browse the full kinome gRNA library at http://www.addgene.org/pooled-library/broadgpp-human-kinome/ or visit http://www.broadinstitute.org/rnai/public/ for detailed protocols and information.
How to cite: ARSG gRNA (BRDN0001147874) was a gift from John Doench & David Root (Addgene plasmid # 77641 ; http://n2t.net/addgene:77641 ; RRID:Addgene_77641)
