[The description below was written by a language model from this plasmid's Addgene catalogue record and pLannotate feature annotations shown in this document.]
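Description:
ARSG gRNA (BRDN0001147874) is a third-generation lentiviral guide RNA plasmid built on the lentiGuide-Puro backbone. It delivers a single CRISPR guide targeting human ARSG, designed against two RefSeq transcripts of the gene. In bacteria it is maintained as a high-copy plasmid through a ColE1/pUC-type origin and selected with ampicillin via the β-lactamase gene. The backbone also carries an f1 origin, an SV40 origin and residual lac and T7/T3 promoter elements.

The lentiviral cassette begins with an RSV promoter fused to a truncated HIV-1 5' LTR, which makes genomic RNA production in packaging cells independent of Tat. It ends with a ΔU3 self-inactivating 3' LTR followed by an SV40 polyadenylation signal. Between the LTRs lie the Ψ packaging signal with a partial gag sequence, the Rev response element for Rev-dependent nuclear export, and a cPPT/CTS that aids nuclear import of the reverse-transcribed genome. The payload consists of two expression units. A human U6 RNA polymerase III promoter drives the ARSG-specific spacer joined to the Streptococcus pyogenes Cas9 guide scaffold. Downstream, the EF-1α core promoter with its intron A expresses puromycin N-acetyltransferase for selection of transduced mammalian cells, and a WPRE enhances transcript expression.

The plasmid does not encode Cas9, so it is meant to be used alongside a separate Cas9 lentivirus such as lentiCas9-Blast or in cells already expressing Cas9. It belongs to a human kinome gRNA collection associated with work on optimized sgRNA design, and it is suited to knocking out ARSG in human cells by stable transduction.
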