Features (pLannotate 1.2.2; 29 found; start..end, strand, type, name):
     14..80      +  CDS            small t antigen (fragment): SV40 (simian virus 40) small t antigen
    106..317     +  promoter       EF-1α core promoter: core promoter for human elongation factor EF-1α
    318..1256    +  intron         EF-1α intron A: intron upstream of the start codon of human EF-1α
   1278..1877    +  CDS            PuroR (fragment): puromycin N-acetyltransferase; pac from Streptomyces; confers resistance to puromycin
   1893..2481    +  misc_feature   WPRE: woodchuck hepatitis virus posttranscriptional regulatory element
   2532..2551    +  misc_feature   cPPT/CTS (fragment): central polypurine tract and central termination sequence of HIV-1
   2553..2786    +  LTR            3' LTR (ΔU3): self-inactivating 3' long terminal repeat (LTR) from HIV-1
   2864..2985    +  polyA_signal   SV40 poly(A) signal: SV40 polyadenylation signal
   3025..3160    +  rep_origin     SV40 ori: SV40 origin of replication
   3181..3199    -  promoter       T7 promoter: promoter for bacteriophage T7 RNA polymerase
   3207..3362    +  CDS            lacZα (fragment): LacZα fragment of β-galactosidase; lacZ fragment
   3367..3795    +  rep_origin     f1 ori (sequence partly withheld): f1 bacteriophage origin of replication; arrow indicates direction of (+) strand synthesis
   3848..3952    +  promoter       AmpR promoter: bla
   3953..4813    +  CDS            AmpR: β-lactamase; bla; confers resistance to ampicillin, carbenicillin, and related antibiotics
   4984..5572    +  rep_origin     ori: high-copy-number ColE1/pMB1/pBR322/pUC origin of replication
   5755..5847    +  CDS            lacI (fragment): lac repressor; lacI; The lac repressor binds to the lac operator to inhibit transcription in E. coli. This inhibition can be relieved by adding lactose or isopropyl-β-D-thiogalactopyranoside (IPTG).
   5860..5881    +  protein_bind   CAP binding site: CAP binding activates transcription in the presence of cAMP. E. coli catabolite activator protein
   5896..5926    +  promoter       lac promoter: promoter for the E. coli lac operon
   5934..5950    +  protein_bind   lac operator: The lac repressor binds to the lac operator to inhibit transcription in E. coli. This inhibition can be relieved by adding lactose or isopropyl-β-D-thiogalactopyranoside (IPTG). lac repressor encoded by lacI
   5995..6013    +  promoter       T3 promoter: promoter for bacteriophage T3 RNA polymerase
   6041..6267    +  promoter       RSV promoter: Rous sarcoma virus enhancer/promoter
   6268..6448    +  LTR            5' LTR (truncated): truncated 5' long terminal repeat (LTR) from HIV-1
   6495..6620    +  misc_feature   HIV-1 Ψ: packaging signal of human immunodeficiency virus type 1
   6604..6967    +  CDS            HIV-1 gag (fragment): gag protein from human immunodeficiency virus 1; gag
   7113..7346    +  misc_feature   RRE: The Rev response element (RRE) of HIV-1 allows for Rev-dependent mRNA export from the nucleus to the cytoplasm.
   7723..7749    +  CDS            Rev (fragment): human immunodeficiency virus 1 (HIV-1) Rev protein; rev; enhances nuclear export of unspliced and incompletely spliced viral mRNAs
   7753..7993    +  promoter       U6 promoter: RNA polymerase III promoter for human U6 snRNA
   8023..8098    +  misc_RNA       gRNA scaffold: guide RNA scaffold for the Streptococcus pyogenes CRISPR/Cas9 system
   8154..8271    +  misc_feature   cPPT/CTS: central polypurine tract and central termination sequence of HIV-1
>Addgene plasmid #77641 | ARSG gRNA (BRDN0001147874) | addgene full sequence | sequence record 188152 | Addgene Assembled Sequence
CCCGGGTGCAAAGATGGATAAAGTTTTAAACAGAGAGGAATCTTTGCAGCTAATGGACCTTCTAGGTCTT
GAAAGGAGTGGGAATTGGCTCCGGTGCCCGTCAGTGGGCAGAGCGCACATCGCCCACAGTCCCCGAGAAG
TTGGGGGGAGGGGTCGGCAATTGATCCGGTGCCTAGAGAAGGTGGCGCGGGGTAAACTGGGAAAGTGATG
TCGTGTACTGGCTCCGCCTTTTTCCCGAGGGTGGGGGAGAACCGTATATAAGTGCAGTAGTCGCCGTGAA
CGTTCTTTTTCGCAACGGGTTTGCCGCCAGAACACAGGTAAGTGCCGTGTGTGGTTCCCGCGGGCCTGGC
CTCTTTACGGGTTATGGCCCTTGCGTGCCTTGAATTACTTCCACCTGGCTGCAGTACGTGATTCTTGATC
CCGAGCTTCGGGTTGGAAGTGGGTGGGAGAGTTCGAGGCCTTGCGCTTAAGGAGCCCCTTCGCCTCGTGC
TTGAGTTGAGGCCTGGCCTGGGCGCTGGGGCCGCCGCGTGCGAATCTGGTGGCACCTTCGCGCCTGTCTC
GCTGCTTTCGATAAGTCTCTAGCCATTTAAAATTTTTGATGACCTGCTGCGACGCTTTTTTTCTGGCAAG
ATAGTCTTGTAAATGCGGGCCAAGATCTGCACACTGGTATTTCGGTTTTTGGGGCCGCGGGCGGCGACGG
GGCCCGTGCGTCCCAGCGCACATGTTCGGCGAGGCGGGGCCTGCGAGCGCGGCCACCGAGAATCGGACGG
GGGTAGTCTCAAGCTGGCCGGCCTGCTCTGGTGCCTGGCCTCGCGCCGCCGTGTATCGCCCCGCCCTGGG
CGGCAAGGCTGGCCCGGTCGGCACCAGTTGCGTGAGCGGAAAGATGGCCGCTTCCCGGCCCTGCTGCAGG
GAGCTCAAAATGGAGGACGCGGCGCTCGGGAGAGCGGGCGGGTGAGTCACCCACACAAAGGAAAAGGGCC
TTTCCGTCCTCAGCCGTCGCTTCATGTGACTCCACGGAGTACCGGGCGCCGTCCAGGCACCTCGATTAGT
TCTCGAGCTTTTGGAGTACGTCGTCTTTAGGTTGGGGGGAGGGGTTTTATGCGATGGAGTTTCCCCACAC
TGAGTGGGTGGAGACTGAAGTTAGGCCAGCTTGGCACTTGATGTAATTCTCCTTGGAATTTGCCCTTTTT
GAGTTTGGATCTTGGTTCATTCTCAAGCCTCAGACAGTGGTTCAAAGTTTTTTTCTTCCATTTCAGGTGT
CGTGACGTACGGCCACCATGACCGAGTACAAGCCCACGGTGCGCCTCGCCACCCGCGACGACGTCCCCAG
GGCCGTACGCACCCTCGCCGCCGCGTTCGCCGACTACCCCGCCACGCGCCACACCGTCGATCCGGACCGC
CACATCGAGCGGGTCACCGAGCTGCAAGAACTCTTCCTCACGCGCGTCGGGCTCGACATCGGCAAGGTGT
GGGTCGCGGACGACGGCGCCGCCGTGGCGGTCTGGACCACGCCGGAGAGCGTCGAAGCGGGGGCGGTGTT
CGCCGAGATCGGCCCGCGCATGGCCGAGTTGAGCGGTTCCCGGCTGGCCGCGCAGCAACAGATGGAAGGC
CTCCTGGCGCCGCACCGGCCCAAGGAGCCCGCGTGGTTCCTGGCCACCGTCGGAGTCTCGCCCGACCACC
AGGGCAAGGGTCTGGGCAGCGCCGTCGTGCTCCCCGGAGTGGAGGCGGCCGAGCGCGCCGGGGTGCCCGC
CTTCCTGGAGACCTCCGCGCCCCGCAACCTCCCCTTCTACGAGCGGCTCGGCTTCACCGTCACCGCCGAC
GTCGAGGTGCCCGAAGGACCGCGCACCTGGTGCATGACCCGCAAGCCCGGTGCCTGAACGCGTTAAGTCG
ACAATCAACCTCTGGATTACAAAATTTGTGAAAGATTGACTGGTATTCTTAACTATGTTGCTCCTTTTAC
GCTATGTGGATACGCTGCTTTAATGCCTTTGTATCATGCTATTGCTTCCCGTATGGCTTTCATTTTCTCC
TCCTTGTATAAATCCTGGTTGCTGTCTCTTTATGAGGAGTTGTGGCCCGTTGTCAGGCAACGTGGCGTGG
TGTGCACTGTGTTTGCTGACGCAACCCCCACTGGTTGGGGCATTGCCACCACCTGTCAGCTCCTTTCCGG
GACTTTCGCTTTCCCCCTCCCTATTGCCACGGCGGAACTCATCGCCGCCTGCCTTGCCCGCTGCTGGACA
GGGGCTCGGCTGTTGGGCACTGACAATTCCGTGGTGTTGTCGGGGAAATCATCGTCCTTTCCTTGGCTGC
TCGCCTGTGTTGCCACCTGGATTCTGCGCGGGACGTCCTTCTGCTACGTCCCTTCGGCCCTCAATCCAGC
GGACCTTCCTTCCCGCGGCCTGCTGCCGGCTCTGCGGCCTCTTCCGCGTCTTCGCCTTCGCCCTCAGACG
AGTCGGATCTCCCTTTGGGCCGCCTCCCCGCGTCGACTTTAAGACCAATGACTTACAAGGCAGCTGTAGA
TCTTAGCCACTTTTTAAAAGAAAAGGGGGGACTGGAAGGGCTAATTCACTCCCAACGAAGACAAGATCTG
CTTTTTGCTTGTACTGGGTCTCTCTGGTTAGACCAGATCTGAGCCTGGGAGCTCTCTGGCTAACTAGGGA
ACCCACTGCTTAAGCCTCAATAAAGCTTGCCTTGAGTGCTTCAAGTAGTGTGTGCCCGTCTGTTGTGTGA
CTCTGGTAACTAGAGATCCCTCAGACCCTTTTAGTCAGTGTGGAAAATCTCTAGCAGTACGTATAGTAGT
TCATGTCATCTTATTATTCAGTATTTATAACTTGCAAAGAAATGAATATCAGAGAGTGAGAGGAACTTGT
TTATTGCAGCTTATAATGGTTACAAATAAAGCAATAGCATCACAAATTTCACAAATAAAGCATTTTTTTC
ACTGCATTCTAGTTGTGGTTTGTCCAAACTCATCAATGTATCTTATCATGTCTGGCTCTAGCTATCCCGC
CCCTAACTCCGCCCATCCCGCCCCTAACTCCGCCCAGTTCCGCCCATTCTCCGCCCCATGGCTGACTAAT
TTTTTTTATTTATGCAGAGGCCGAGGCCGCCTCGGCCTCTGAGCTATTCCAGAAGTAGTGAGGAGGCTTT
TTTGGAGGCCTAGGGACGTACCCAATTCGCCCTATAGTGAGTCGTATTACGCGCGCTCACTGGCCGTCGT
TTTACAACGTCGTGACTGGGAAAACCCTGGCGTTACCCAACTTAATCGCCTTGCAGCACATCCCCCTTTC
GCCAGCTGGCGTAATAGCGAAGAGGCCCGCACCGATCGCCCTTCCCAACAGTTGCGCAGCCTGAATGGCG
AATGGG
[124 nt withheld, positions 3367-3490]
C
[91 nt withheld, positions 3492-3582]
A
[49 nt withheld, positions 3584-3632]
CCTTTGACGTTGGAGTCCACGTTCTTT
[37 nt withheld, positions 3660-3696]
ACCCTATCTCGGTCTATTCTTTTGATTTATAAGGGATTTTGCCGATTTCGGCCTATTGGTTAAAAAATGA
GCTGATTTAACAAAAATTTAACGCGAATTTTAACAAAATATTAACGCTTACAATTTAGGTGGCACTTTTC
GGGGAAATGTGCGCGGAACCCCTATTTGTTTATTTTTCTAAATACATTCAAATATGTATCCGCTCATGAG
ACAATAACCCTGATAAATGCTTCAATAATATTGAAAAAGGAAGAGTATGAGTATTCAACATTTCCGTGTC
GCCCTTATTCCCTTTTTTGCGGCATTTTGCCTTCCTGTTTTTGCTCACCCAGAAACGCTGGTGAAAGTAA
AAGATGCTGAAGATCAGTTGGGTGCACGAGTGGGTTACATCGAACTGGATCTCAACAGCGGTAAGATCCT
TGAGAGTTTTCGCCCCGAAGAACGTTTTCCAATGATGAGCACTTTTAAAGTTCTGCTATGTGGCGCGGTA
TTATCCCGTATTGACGCCGGGCAAGAGCAACTCGGTCGCCGCATACACTATTCTCAGAATGACTTGGTTG
AGTACTCACCAGTCACAGAAAAGCATCTTACGGATGGCATGACAGTAAGAGAATTATGCAGTGCTGCCAT
AACCATGAGTGATAACACTGCGGCCAACTTACTTCTGACAACGATCGGAGGACCGAAGGAGCTAACCGCT
TTTTTGCACAACATGGGGGATCATGTAACTCGCCTTGATCGTTGGGAACCGGAGCTGAATGAAGCCATAC
CAAACGACGAGCGTGACACCACGATGCCTGTAGCAATGGCAACAACGTTGCGCAAACTATTAACTGGCGA
ACTACTTACTCTAGCTTCCCGGCAACAATTAATAGACTGGATGGAGGCGGATAAAGTTGCAGGACCACTT
CTGCGCTCGGCCCTTCCGGCTGGCTGGTTTATTGCTGATAAATCTGGAGCCGGTGAGCGTGGGTCTCGCG
GTATCATTGCAGCACTGGGGCCAGATGGTAAGCCCTCCCGTATCGTAGTTATCTACACGACGGGGAGTCA
GGCAACTATGGATGAACGAAATAGACAGATCGCTGAGATAGGTGCCTCACTGATTAAGCATTGGTAACTG
TCAGACCAAGTTTACTCATATATACTTTAGATTGATTTAAAACTTCATTTTTAATTTAAAAGGATCTAGG
TGAAGATCCTTTTTGATAATCTCATGACCAAAATCCCTTAACGTGAGTTTTCGTTCCACTGAGCGTCAGA
CCCCGTAGAAAAGATCAAAGGATCTTCTTGAGATCCTTTTTTTCTGCGCGTAATCTGCTGCTTGCAAACA
AAAAAACCACCGCTACCAGCGGTGGTTTGTTTGCCGGATCAAGAGCTACCAACTCTTTTTCCGAAGGTAA
CTGGCTTCAGCAGAGCGCAGATACCAAATACTGTTCTTCTAGTGTAGCCGTAGTTAGGCCACCACTTCAA
GAACTCTGTAGCACCGCCTACATACCTCGCTCTGCTAATCCTGTTACCAGTGGCTGCTGCCAGTGGCGAT
AAGTCGTGTCTTACCGGGTTGGACTCAAGACGATAGTTACCGGATAAGGCGCAGCGGTCGGGCTGAACGG
GGGGTTCGTGCACACAGCCCAGCTTGGAGCGAACGACCTACACCGAACTGAGATACCTACAGCGTGAGCT
ATGAGAAAGCGCCACGCTTCCCGAAGGGAGAAAGGCGGACAGGTATCCGGTAAGCGGCAGGGTCGGAACA
GGAGAGCGCACGAGGGAGCTTCCAGGGGGAAACGCCTGGTATCTTTATAGTCCTGTCGGGTTTCGCCACC
TCTGACTTGAGCGTCGATTTTTGTGATGCTCGTCAGGGGGGCGGAGCCTATGGAAAAACGCCAGCAACGC
GGCCTTTTTACGGTTCCTGGCCTTTTGCTGGCCTTTTGCTCACATGTTCTTTCCTGCGTTATCCCCTGAT
TCTGTGGATAACCGTATTACCGCCTTTGAGTGAGCTGATACCGCTCGCCGCAGCCGAACGACCGAGCGCA
GCGAGTCAGTGAGCGAGGAAGCGGAAGAGCGCCCAATACGCAAACCGCCTCTCCCCGCGCGTTGGCCGAT
TCATTAATGCAGCTGGCACGACAGGTTTCCCGACTGGAAAGCGGGCAGTGAGCGCAACGCAATTAATGTG
AGTTAGCTCACTCATTAGGCACCCCAGGCTTTACACTTTATGCTTCCGGCTCGTATGTTGTGTGGAATTG
TGAGCGGATAACAATTTCACACAGGAAACAGCTATGACCATGATTACGCCAAGCGCGCAATTAACCCTCA
CTAAAGGGAACAAAAGCTGGAGCTGCAAGCTTAATGTAGTCTTATGCAATACTCTTGTAGTCTTGCAACA
TGGTAACGATGAGTTAGCAACATGCCTTACAAGGAGAGAAAAAGCACCGTGCATGCCGATTGGTGGAAGT
AAGGTGGTACGATCGTGCCTTATTAGGAAGGCAACAGACGGGTCTGACATGGATTGGACGAACCACTGAA
TTGCCGCATTGCAGAGATATTGTATTTAAGTGCCTAGCTCGATACATAAACGGGTCTCTCTGGTTAGACC
AGATCTGAGCCTGGGAGCTCTCTGGCTAACTAGGGAACCCACTGCTTAAGCCTCAATAAAGCTTGCCTTG
AGTGCTTCAAGTAGTGTGTGCCCGTCTGTTGTGTGACTCTGGTAACTAGAGATCCCTCAGACCCTTTTAG
TCAGTGTGGAAAATCTCTAGCAGTGGCGCCCGAACAGGGACTTGAAAGCGAAAGGGAAACCAGAGGAGCT
CTCTCGACGCAGGACTCGGCTTGCTGAAGCGCGCACGGCAAGAGGCGAGGGGCGGCGACTGGTGAGTACG
CCAAAAATTTTGACTAGCGGAGGCTAGAAGGAGAGAGATGGGTGCGAGAGCGTCAGTATTAAGCGGGGGA
GAATTAGATCGCGATGGGAAAAAATTCGGTTAAGGCCAGGGGGAAAGAAAAAATATAAATTAAAACATAT
AGTATGGGCAAGCAGGGAGCTAGAACGATTCGCAGTTAATCCTGGCCTGTTAGAAACATCAGAAGGCTGT
AGACAAATACTGGGACAGCTACAACCATCCCTTCAGACAGGATCAGAAGAACTTAGATCATTATATAATA
CAGTAGCAACCCTCTATTGTGTGCATCAAAGGATAGAGATAAAAGACACCAAGGAAGCTTTAGACAAGAT
AGAGGAAGAGCAAAACAAAAGTAAGACCACCGCACAGCAAGCGGCCGCTGATCTTCAGACCTGGAGGAGG
AGATATGAGGGACAATTGGAGAAGTGAATTATATAAATATAAAGTAGTAAAAATTGAACCATTAGGAGTA
GCACCCACCAAGGCAAAGAGAAGAGTGGTGCAGAGAGAAAAAAGAGCAGTGGGAATAGGAGCTTTGTTCC
TTGGGTTCTTGGGAGCAGCAGGAAGCACTATGGGCGCAGCGTCAATGACGCTGACGGTACAGGCCAGACA
ATTATTGTCTGGTATAGTGCAGCAGCAGAACAATTTGCTGAGGGCTATTGAGGCGCAACAGCATCTGTTG
CAACTCACAGTCTGGGGCATCAAGCAGCTCCAGGCAAGAATCCTGGCTGTGGAAAGATACCTAAAGGATC
AACAGCTCCTGGGGATTTGGGGTTGCTCTGGAAAACTCATTTGCACCACTGCTGTGCCTTGGAATGCTAG
TTGGAGTAATAAATCTCTGGAACAGATTTGGAATCACACGACCTGGATGGAGTGGGACAGAGAAATTAAC
AATTACACAAGCTTAATACACTCCTTAATTGAAGAATCGCAAAACCAGCAAGAAAAGAATGAACAAGAAT
TATTGGAATTAGATAAATGGGCAAGTTTGTGGAATTGGTTTAACATAACAAATTGGCTGTGGTATATAAA
ATTATTCATAATGATAGTAGGAGGCTTGGTAGGTTTAAGAATAGTTTTTGCTGTACTTTCTATAGTGAAT
AGAGTTAGGCAGGGATATTCACCATTATCGTTTCAGACCCACCTCCCAACCCCGAGGGGACCCAGAGAGG
GCCTATTTCCCATGATTCCTTCATATTTGCATATACGATACAAGGCTGTTAGAGAGATAATTAGAATTAA
TTTGACTGTAAACACAAAGATATTAGTACAAAATACGTGACGTAGAAAGTAATAATTTCTTGGGTAGTTT
GCAGTTTTAAAATTATGTTTTAAAATGGACTATCATATGCTTACCGTAACTTGAAAGTATTTCGATTTCT
TGGCTTTATATATCTTGTGGAAAGGACGAAACACCGCACAGGGTGATGGACCATCAGTTTTAGAGCTAGA
AATAGCAAGTTAAAATAAGGCTAGTCCGTTATCAACTTGAAAAAGTGGCACCGAGTCGGTGCTTTTTTAA
GCTTGGCGTAACTAGATCTTGAGACAAATGGCAGTATTCATCCACAATTTTAAAAGAAAAGGGGGGATTG
GGGGGTACAGTGCAGGGGAAAGAATAGTAGACATAATAGCAACAGACATACAAACTAAAGAATTACAAAA
ACAAATTACAAAAATTCAAAATTTTCGGGTTTATTACAGGGACAGCAGAGATCCACTTTGGCGCCGGCTC
GAGGGGG
