>Addgene plasmid #77641 | ARSG gRNA (BRDN0001147874) | depositor partial sequence | sequence record 145101 | Target Sequence
CACAGGGTGATGGACCATCA
