>Addgene plasmid #77641 | ARSG gRNA (BRDN0001147874) | addgene partial sequence | sequence record 188151 | hU6-F
AGAAAGTAATAATTTCTTGGGTAGTTTGCAGTTTTAAAATTATGTTTTAAAATGGACTATCATATGCTTA
CCGTAACTTGAAAGTATTTCGATTTCTTGGCTTTATATATCTTGTGGAAAGGACGAAACACCGCACAGGG
TGATGGACCATCAGTTTTAGAGCTAGAAATAGCAAGTTAAAATAAGGCTAGTCCGTTATCAACTTGAAAA
AGTGGCACCGAGTCGGTGCTTTTTTAAGCTTGGCGTAACTAGATCTTGAGACAAATGGCAGTATTCATCC
ACAATTTTAAAAGAAAAGGGGGGATTGGGGGGTACAGTGCAGGGGAAAGAATAGTAGACATAATAGCAAC
AGACATACAAACTAAAGAATTACAAAAACAAATTACAAAAATTCAAAATTTTCGGGTTTATTACAGGGAC
AGCAGAGATCCACTTTGGCGCCGGCTCGAGGGGGCCCGGGTGCAAAGATGGATAAAGTTTTAAACAGAGA
GGAATCTTTGCAGCTAATGGACCTTCTAGGTCTTGAAAGGAGTGGGAATTGGCTCCGGTGCCCGTCAGTG
GGCAGAGCGC
